Addgene plasmid #140903: pCX-mutSpiCee
Purpose: mammalian expression of a mutated form of SpiCee, that does not affect calcium signaling
Depositing lab: Xavier Nicol. Depositing organization: Sorbonne Université. Publication: SpiCee: A Genetic Tool for Subcellular and Cell-Specific Calcium Manipulation. Ros O, Baudet S, Zagar Y, Loulier K, Roche F, Couvet S, Aghaie A, Atkins M, Louail A, Petit C, Metin C, Mechulam Y, Nicol X. Cell Rep. 2020 Jul 21;32(3):107934. doi: 10.1016/j.celrep.2020.107934. PubMed 32697983.
Backbone
  Vector backbone: pCX
  Vector type: Mammalian Expression
Growth in bacteria
  Bacterial resistance: Ampicillin, 100 μg/mL
  Growth temperature: 37°C
  Growth strain: DH5alpha
  Copy number: High Copy
Gene/Insert
  Gene/Insert name: mutSpiCee (alt name: mutated Calcium Sponge)
  Species: Synthetic
  Promoter: CAG
  Tag / fusion protein: mRFP (C terminal on insert)
  Cloning method: Unknown
  Sequencing primers: 5′ Unknown
Terms and licenses: Academic/Nonprofit Terms; Industry Terms: Not Available to Industry
How to cite: pCX-mutSpiCee was a gift from Xavier Nicol (Addgene plasmid # 140903 ; http://n2t.net/addgene:140903 ; RRID:Addgene_140903)
