[The description below was written by a language model from this plasmid's Addgene catalogue record and pLannotate feature annotations shown in this document.]
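Description:
pCX-mutSpiCee is a mammalian expression plasmid built on the pCX backbone that produces a mutated, inactive version of the synthetic calcium scavenger SpiCee ("calcium sponge"). It is propagated in E. coli as a high-copy plasmid through a ColE1/pUC-type origin and selected with ampicillin via the β-lactamase gene. The backbone also carries remnants of the lac promoter/operator region and a short SV40 segment containing the SV40 origin and a polyadenylation signal. No mammalian selection marker is annotated, so the plasmid appears suited to expression without drug selection.

Expression is driven by the CAG promoter, annotated here as its component parts: the CMV immediate-early enhancer, the chicken β-actin promoter and the chimeric β-actin/β-globin intron, which together give strong, broad expression in mammalian cells. The transcript is terminated by the rabbit β-globin poly(A) signal. The open reading frame begins with a short match to a FLAG epitope, followed by a parvalbumin-like sequence (best match rat Pvalb) and a calmodulin-like fragment, both derived from calcium-binding proteins, and ends with a C-terminal mRFP1 fusion that lets expressing cells be identified by red fluorescence. According to the record, this mutated form does not affect calcium signaling; the specific mutations are not stated. This makes the plasmid a likely negative control alongside functional SpiCee in experiments that manipulate calcium in defined cells or compartments.

Two full sequence records are provided, one from the depositor and one from repository sequencing. They differ by a few nucleotides in length and in their start position, but they show the same features in the same order.
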