Features (pLannotate 1.2.2; 20 found; start..end, strand, type, name):
      4..383     +  enhancer       CMV enhancer: human cytomegalovirus immediate early enhancer
    386..661     +  promoter       chicken β-actin promoter: No description available
    662..1674    +  intron         chimeric intron: chimera between introns from chicken β-actin and rabbit β-globin
   1672..1728    +  CDS            HBB (fragment): HBB_LEPEU - Experimental evidence at protein level: Swiss-Prot protein existence level 1. Involved in oxygen transport from the lung to the various peripheral tissues. From Lepus europaeus (European hare).
   1789..1809    +  CDS            3xFLAG (fragment): three tandem FLAG® epitope tags
   1826..2155    +  CDS            Pvalb: PRVA_RAT - Also known as Pva. Experimental evidence at protein level: Swiss-Prot protein existence level 1. In muscle, parvalbumin is thought to be involved in relaxation after contraction. It binds two calcium ions. From Rattus norvegicus (Rat).
   2168..2467    +  CDS            CALMA_ARBPU (fragment): Experimental evidence at protein level: Swiss-Prot protein existence level 1. Calmodulin mediates the control of a large number of enzymes, ion channels and other proteins by Ca(2+). Among the enzymes to be stimulated by the calmodulin-Ca(2+) complex are a number of protein kinases and phosphatases. From Arbacia punctulata (Punctuate sea urchin).
   2429..3103    +  CDS            mRFP1: mRFP1 is a basic (constitutively fluorescent) red fluorescent protein published in 2002, derived from Discosoma sp.. It is reported to be a somewhat slowly-maturing monomer with low acid sensitivity.
   3237..3292    +  polyA_signal   β-globin poly(A) signal: rabbit β-globin polyadenylation signal (Gil and Proudfoot, 1987)
   3675..3691    -  protein_bind   lac operator: The lac repressor binds to the lac operator to inhibit transcription in E. coli. This inhibition can be relieved by adding lactose or isopropyl-β-D-thiogalactopyranoside (IPTG). lac repressor encoded by lacI
   3699..3729    -  promoter       lac promoter: promoter for the E. coli lac operon
   3744..3765    -  protein_bind   CAP binding site: CAP binding activates transcription in the presence of cAMP. E. coli catabolite activator protein
   3778..3817    -  CDS            lacI (fragment): lac repressor; lacI; The lac repressor binds to the lac operator to inhibit transcription in E. coli. This inhibition can be relieved by adding lactose or isopropyl-β-D-thiogalactopyranoside (IPTG).
   3824..3846    +  promoter       SV40 promoter (fragment): SV40 enhancer and early promoter
   3870..4005    +  rep_origin     SV40 ori: SV40 origin of replication
   4025..4159    +  polyA_signal   SV40 poly(A) signal: SV40 polyadenylation signal
   4161..4215    -  CDS            lacI (fragment): lac repressor; lacI; The lac repressor binds to the lac operator to inhibit transcription in E. coli. This inhibition can be relieved by adding lactose or isopropyl-β-D-thiogalactopyranoside (IPTG).
   4398..4986    -  rep_origin     ori: high-copy-number ColE1/pMB1/pBR322/pUC origin of replication
   5157..6017    -  CDS            AmpR: β-lactamase; bla; confers resistance to ampicillin, carbenicillin, and related antibiotics
   6018..6122    -  promoter       AmpR promoter: bla
>Addgene plasmid #140903 | pCX-mutSpiCee | depositor full sequence | sequence record 273563 | pCX-mutSpiCee sequence 6148 bps
GTCGACATTGATTATTGACTAGTTATTAATAGTAATCAATTACGGGGTCATTAGTTCATAGCCCATATAT
GGAGTTCCGCGTTACATAACTTACGGTAAATGGCCCGCCTGGCTGACCGCCCAACGACCCCCGCCCATTG
ACGTCAATAATGACGTATGTTCCCATAGTAACGCCAATAGGGACTTTCCATTGACGTCAATGGGTGGACT
ATTTACGGTAAACTGCCCACTTGGCAGTACATCAAGTGTATCATATGCCAAGTACGCCCCCTATTGACGT
CAATGACGGTAAATGGCCCGCCTGGCATTATGCCCAGTACATGACCTTATGGGACTTTCCTACTTGGCAG
TACATCTACGTATTAGTCATCGCTATTACCATGGGTCGAGGTGAGCCCCACGTTCTGCTTCACTCTCCCC
ATCTCCCCCCCCTCCCCACCCCCAATTTTGTATTTATTTATTTTTTAATTATTTTGTGCAGCGATGGGGG
CGGGGGGGGGGGGGGCGCGCGCCAGGCGGGGCGGGGCGGGGCGAGGGGCGGGGCGGGGCGAGGCGGAGAG
GTGCGGCGGCAGCCAATCAGAGCGGCGCGCTCCGAAAGTTTCCTTTTATGGCGAGGCGGCGGCGGCGGCG
GCCCTATAAAAAGCGAAGCGCGCGGCGGGCGGGAGTCGCTGCGTTGCCTTCGCCCCGTGCCCCGCTCCGC
GCCGCCTCGCGCCGCCCGCCCCGGCTCTGACTGACCGCGTTACTCCCACAGGTGAGCGGGCGGGACGGCC
CTTCTCCTCCGGGCTGTAATTAGCGCTTGGTTTAATGACGGCTCGTTTCTTTTCTGTGGCTGCGTGAAAG
CCTTAAAGGGCTCCGGGAGGGCCCTTTGTGCGGGGGGGAGCGGCTCGGGGGGTGCGTGCGTGTGTGTGTG
CGTGGGGAGCGCCGCGTGCGGCCCGCGCTGCCCGGCGGCTGTGAGCGCTGCGGGCGCGGCGCGGGGCTTT
GTGCGCTCCGCGTGTGCGCGAGGGGAGCGCGGCCGGGGGCGGTGCCCCGCGGTGCGGGGGGGCTGCGAGG
GGAACAAAGGCTGCGTGCGGGGTGTGTGCGTGGGGGGGTGAGCAGGGGGTGTGGGCGCGGCGGTCGGGCT
GTAACCCCCCCCTGCACCCCCCTCCCCGAGTTGCTGAGCACGGCCCGGCTTCGGGTGCGGGGCTCCGTAC
GGGGCGTGGCGCGGGGCTCGCCGTGCCGGGCGGGGGGTGGCGGCAGGTGGGGGTGCCGGGCGGGGCGGGG
CCGCCTCGGGCCGGGGAGGGCTCGGGGGAGGGGCGCGGCGGCCCCCGGAGCGCCGGCGGCTGTCGAGGCG
CGGCGAGCCGCAGCCATTGCCTTTTATGGTAATCGTGCGAGAGGGCGCAGGGACTTCCTTTGTCCCAAAT
CTGTGCGGAGCCGAAATCTGGGAGGCGCCGCCGCACCCCCTCTAGCGGGCGCGGGGCGAAGCGGTGCGGC
GCCGGCAGGAAGGAAATGGGCGGGGAGGGCCTTCGTGCGTCGCCGCGCCGCCGTCCCCTTCTCCCTCTCC
AGCCTCGGGGCTGTCCGCGGGGGGACGGCTGCCTTCGGGGGGGACGGGGCAGGGCGGGGTTCGGCTTCTG
GCGTGTGACCGGCGGCTCTAGAGCCTCTGCTAACCATGTTCATGCCTTCTTCTTTTTCCTACAGCTCCTG
GGCAACGTGCTGGTTATTGTGCTGTCTCATCATTTTGGCAAAGAATTCTGATATCTTTAATTAAGAATTC
GCTAGCGGTACCACCGGTGCTAGCTCCGGAGCCACCATGGACTACAAAGACGATGACGACAAGTCCGGAA
TCGATATGTCGATGACAGACTTGCTCAGCGCTGAGGACATCAAGAAGGCGATAGGAGCCTTTACTGCTGC
AGACTCCTTCGACCACAAAAAGTTCTTCCAGATGGTGGGCCTGAAGAAAAAGAGTGCGGATGATGTGAAG
AAGGTGTTCCACATTCTGGCCAAAGACAAAGATGGCTTCATTGACGAGGATCAGCTGGGGTCCATTCTGA
AGGGCTTCTCCTCAGATGCCAGAGACTTGTCTGCTAAGGAAACAAAGACGCTGATGGCTGCTGGAGCGAA
GGACGGGGATGGCAAGATTGGGGTTGAACAGTTCTCCACTCTGGTGGCCGAAAGCATCGATCTTAAGATG
GCTGATCAGCTGACTGAAGAGCAGATTGCTGAATTTAAGGAGGCTTTCTCCCTATTCGCTAAAGATGGTG
ACGGCACCATCACAACCAAGCAACTGGGGACCGTCATGCGGTCACTGGGTCAGAACCCAACAGAAGCCGA
GCTGCAGGATATGATCAACGAAGTGGCTGCTGATGGCAATGGCACCATTGACTTCCCACAGTTCTTGACT
ATGATGGCTAGAAAAATGAAAGACACACTTAAGGCGGATCCCGCCACCATGGCCTCCTCCGAGGACGTCA
TCAAGGAGTTCATGCGCTTCAAGGTGCGCATGGAGGGCTCCGTGAACGGCCACGAGTTCGAGATCGAGGG
CGAGGGCGAGGGCCGCCCCTACGAGGGCACCCAGACCGCCAAGCTGAAGGTGACCAAGGGCGGCCCCCTG
CCCTTCGCCTGGGACATCCTGTCCCCTCAGTTCCAGTACGGCTCCAAGGCCTACGTGAAGCACCCCGCCG
ACATCCCCGACTACTTGAAGCTGTCCTTCCCCGAGGGCTTCAAGTGGGAGCGCGTGATGAACTTCGAGGA
TGGCGGCGTGGTGACCGTGACCCAGGACTCCTCCCTGCAGGACGGCGAGTTCATCTACAAGGTGAAGCTG
CGCGGCACCAACTTCCCCTCCGACGGCCCCGTAATGCAGAAGAAGACCATGGGCTGGGAGGCCTCCACCG
AGCGGATGTACCCCGAGGACGGCGCCCTGAAGGGCGAGATCAAGATGAGGCTGAAGCTGAAGGACGGCGG
CCACTACGACGCCGAGGTCAAGACCACCTACATGGCCAAGAAGCCCGTGCAGCTGCCCGGCGCCTACAAG
ACCGACATCAAGCTGGACATCACCTCCCACAACGAGGACTACACCATCGTGGAACAGTACGAGCGCGCCG
AGGGCCGCCCCTCCACCGGCGCCTGTACAAGTAAGAATTCTGCAGATATCCATCACACTGGCGGCCGCCC
TGCAGGACTAGTTCTAGAAGATCTTTTTCCCTCTGCCAAAAATTATGGGGACATCATGAAGCCCCTTGAG
CATCTGACTTCTGGCTAATAAAGGAAATTTATTTTCATTGCAATAGTGTGTTGGAATTTTTTGTGTCTCT
CACTCGGAAGGACATATGGGAGGGCAAATCATTTAAAACATCAGAATGAGTATTTGGTTTAGAGTTTGGC
AACATATGCCATATGCTGGCTGCCATGAACAAAGGTGGCTATAAAGAGGTCATCAGTATATGAAACAGCC
CCCTGCTGTCCATTCCTTATTCCATAGAAAAGCCTTGACTTGAGGTTAGATTTTTTTTATATTTTGTTTT
GTGTTATTTTTTTCTTTAACATCCCTAAAATTTTCCTTACATGTTTTACTAGCCAGATTTTTCCTCCTCT
CCTGACTACTCCCAGTCATAGCTGTCCCTCTTCTCTTATGAAGATCCCTCGACCTGCAGCCCAAGCTTGG
CGTAATCATGGTCATAGCTGTTTCCTGTGTGAAATTGTTATCCGCTCACAATTCCACACAACATACGAGC
CGGAAGCATAAAGTGTAAAGCCTGGGGTGCCTAATGAGTGAGCTAACTCACATTAATTGCGTTGCGCTCA
CTGCCCGCTTTCCAGTCGGGAAACCTGTCGTGCCAGCGGATCCGCATCTCAATTAGTCAGCAACCATAGT
CCCGCCCCTAACTCCGCCCATCCCGCCCCTAACTCCGCCCAGTTCCGCCCATTCTCCGCCCCATGGCTGA
CTAATTTTTTTTATTTATGCAGAGGCCGAGGCCGCCTCGGCCTCTGAGCTATTCCAGAAGTAGTGAGGAG
GCTTTTTTGGAGGCCTAGGCTTTTGCAAAAAGCTAACTTGTTTATTGCAGCTTATAATGGTTACAAATAA
AGCAATAGCATCACAAATTTCACAAATAAAGCATTTTTTTCACTGCATTCTAGTTGTGGTTTGTCCAAAC
TCATCAATGTATCTTATCATGTCTGGATCCGCTGCATTAATGAATCGGCCAACGCGCGGGGAGAGGCGGT
TTGCGTATTGGGCGCTCTTCCGCTTCCTCGCTCACTGACTCGCTGCGCTCGGTCGTTCGGCTGCGGCGAG
CGGTATCAGCTCACTCAAAGGCGGTAATACGGTTATCCACAGAATCAGGGGATAACGCAGGAAAGAACAT
GTGAGCAAAAGGCCAGCAAAAGGCCAGGAACCGTAAAAAGGCCGCGTTGCTGGCGTTTTTCCATAGGCTC
CGCCCCCCTGACGAGCATCACAAAAATCGACGCTCAAGTCAGAGGTGGCGAAACCCGACAGGACTATAAA
GATACCAGGCGTTTCCCCCTGGAAGCTCCCTCGTGCGCTCTCCTGTTCCGACCCTGCCGCTTACCGGATA
CCTGTCCGCCTTTCTCCCTTCGGGAAGCGTGGCGCTTTCTCAATGCTCACGCTGTAGGTATCTCAGTTCG
GTGTAGGTCGTTCGCTCCAAGCTGGGCTGTGTGCACGAACCCCCCGTTCAGCCCGACCGCTGCGCCTTAT
CCGGTAACTATCGTCTTGAGTCCAACCCGGTAAGACACGACTTATCGCCACTGGCAGCAGCCACTGGTAA
CAGGATTAGCAGAGCGAGGTATGTAGGCGGTGCTACAGAGTTCTTGAAGTGGTGGCCTAACTACGGCTAC
ACTAGAAGGACAGTATTTGGTATCTGCGCTCTGCTGAAGCCAGTTACCTTCGGAAAAAGAGTTGGTAGCT
CTTGATCCGGCAAACAAACCACCGCTGGTAGCGGTGGTTTTTTTGTTTGCAAGCAGCAGATTACGCGCAG
AAAAAAAGGATCTCAAGAAGATCCTTTGATCTTTTCTACGGGGTCTGACGCTCAGTGGAACGAAAACTCA
CGTTAAGGGATTTTGGTCATGAGATTATCAAAAAGGATCTTCACCTAGATCCTTTTAAATTAAAAATGAA
GTTTTAAATCAATCTAAAGTATATATGAGTAAACTTGGTCTGACAGTTACCAATGCTTAATCAGTGAGGC
ACCTATCTCAGCGATCTGTCTATTTCGTTCATCCATAGTTGCCTGACTCCCCGTCGTGTAGATAACTACG
ATACGGGAGGGCTTACCATCTGGCCCCAGTGCTGCAATGATACCGCGAGACCCACGCTCACCGGCTCCAG
ATTTATCAGCAATAAACCAGCCAGCCGGAAGGGCCGAGCGCAGAAGTGGTCCTGCAACTTTATCCGCCTC
CATCCAGTCTATTAATTGTTGCCGGGAAGCTAGAGTAAGTAGTTCGCCAGTTAATAGTTTGCGCAACGTT
GTTGCCATTGCTACAGGCATCGTGGTGTCACGCTCGTCGTTTGGTATGGCTTCATTCAGCTCCGGTTCCC
AACGATCAAGGCGAGTTACATGATCCCCCATGTTGTGCAAAAAAGCGGTTAGCTCCTTCGGTCCTCCGAT
CGTTGTCAGAAGTAAGTTGGCCGCAGTGTTATCACTCATGGTTATGGCAGCACTGCATAATTCTCTTACT
GTCATGCCATCCGTAAGATGCTTTTCTGTGACTGGTGAGTACTCAACCAAGTCATTCTGAGAATAGTGTA
TGCGGCGACCGAGTTGCTCTTGCCCGGCGTCAATACGGGATAATACCGCGCCACATAGCAGAACTTTAAA
AGTGCTCATCATTGGAAAACGTTCTTCGGGGCGAAAACTCTCAAGGATCTTACCGCTGTTGAGATCCAGT
TCGATGTAACCCACTCGTGCACCCAACTGATCTTCAGCATCTTTTACTTTCACCAGCGTTTCTGGGTGAG
CAAAAACAGGAAGGCAAAATGCCGCAAAAAAGGGAATAAGGGCGACACGGAAATGTTGAATACTCATACT
CTTCCTTTTTCAATATTATTGAAGCATTTATCAGGGTTATTGTCTCATGAGCGGATACATATTTGAATGT
ATTTAGAAAAATAAACAAATAGGGGTTCCGCGCACATTTCCCCGAAAAGTGCCACCTG
