Features (pLannotate 1.2.2; 20 found; start..end, strand, type, name):
    161..1177    +  intron         chimeric intron: chimera between introns from chicken β-actin and rabbit β-globin
   1175..1231    +  CDS            HBB (fragment): HBB_LEPEU - Experimental evidence at protein level: Swiss-Prot protein existence level 1. Involved in oxygen transport from the lung to the various peripheral tissues. From Lepus europaeus (European hare).
   1292..1312    +  CDS            3xFLAG (fragment): three tandem FLAG® epitope tags
   1329..1658    +  CDS            Pvalb: PRVA_RAT - Also known as Pva. Experimental evidence at protein level: Swiss-Prot protein existence level 1. In muscle, parvalbumin is thought to be involved in relaxation after contraction. It binds two calcium ions. From Rattus norvegicus (Rat).
   1671..1970    +  CDS            CALMA_ARBPU (fragment): Experimental evidence at protein level: Swiss-Prot protein existence level 1. Calmodulin mediates the control of a large number of enzymes, ion channels and other proteins by Ca(2+). Among the enzymes to be stimulated by the calmodulin-Ca(2+) complex are a number of protein kinases and phosphatases. From Arbacia punctulata (Punctuate sea urchin).
   1932..2606    +  CDS            mRFP1: mRFP1 is a basic (constitutively fluorescent) red fluorescent protein published in 2002, derived from Discosoma sp.. It is reported to be a somewhat slowly-maturing monomer with low acid sensitivity.
   2740..2795    +  polyA_signal   β-globin poly(A) signal: rabbit β-globin polyadenylation signal (Gil and Proudfoot, 1987)
   3180..3196    -  protein_bind   lac operator: The lac repressor binds to the lac operator to inhibit transcription in E. coli. This inhibition can be relieved by adding lactose or isopropyl-β-D-thiogalactopyranoside (IPTG). lac repressor encoded by lacI
   3204..3234    -  promoter       lac promoter: promoter for the E. coli lac operon
   3249..3270    -  protein_bind   CAP binding site: CAP binding activates transcription in the presence of cAMP. E. coli catabolite activator protein
   3283..3322    -  CDS            lacI (fragment): lac repressor; lacI; The lac repressor binds to the lac operator to inhibit transcription in E. coli. This inhibition can be relieved by adding lactose or isopropyl-β-D-thiogalactopyranoside (IPTG).
   3329..3351    +  promoter       SV40 promoter (fragment): SV40 enhancer and early promoter
   3375..3510    +  rep_origin     SV40 ori: SV40 origin of replication
   3530..3664    +  polyA_signal   SV40 poly(A) signal: SV40 polyadenylation signal
   3666..3720    -  CDS            lacI (fragment): lac repressor; lacI; The lac repressor binds to the lac operator to inhibit transcription in E. coli. This inhibition can be relieved by adding lactose or isopropyl-β-D-thiogalactopyranoside (IPTG).
   3903..4491    -  rep_origin     ori: high-copy-number ColE1/pMB1/pBR322/pUC origin of replication
   4662..5522    -  CDS            AmpR: β-lactamase; bla; confers resistance to ampicillin, carbenicillin, and related antibiotics
   5523..5627    -  promoter       AmpR promoter: bla
   5658..6037    +  enhancer       CMV enhancer: human cytomegalovirus immediate early enhancer
   6039..160     +  promoter       chicken β-actin promoter (across the origin): No description available
>Addgene plasmid #140903 | pCX-mutSpiCee | addgene full sequence | sequence record 308263 | Addgene NGS Result
GGGGCGCGCGCCAGGCGGGGCGGGGCGGGGCGAGGGGCGGGGCGGGGCGAGGCGGAGAGGTGCGGCGGCA
GCCAATCAGAGCGGCGCGCTCCGAAAGTTTCCTTTTATGGCGAGGCGGCGGCGGCGGCGGCCCTATAAAA
AGCGAAGCGCGCGGCGGGCGGGAGTCGCTGCGCGCTGCCTTCGCCCCGTGCCCCGCTCCGCCGCCGCCTC
GCGCCGCCCGCCCCGGCTCTGACTGACCGCGTTACTCCCACAGGTGAGCGGGCGGGACGGCCCTTCTCCT
CCGGGCTGTAATTAGCGCTTGGTTTAATGACGGCTTGTTTCTTTTCTGTGGCTGCGTGAAAGCCTTGAGG
GGCTCCGGGAGGGCCCTTTGTGCGGGGGGAGCGGCTCGGGGGGTGCGTGCGTGTGTGTGTGCGTGGGGAG
CGCCGCGTGCGGCTCCGCGCTGCCCGGCGGCTGTGAGCGCTGCGGGCGCGGCGCGGGGCTTTGTGCGCTC
CGCAGTGTGCGCGAGGGGAGCGCGGCCGGGGGCGGTGCCCCGCGGTGCGGGGGGGGCTGCGAGGGGAACA
AAGGCTGCGTGCGGGGTGTGTGCGTGGGGGGGTGAGCAGGGGGTGTGGGCGCGTCGGTCGGGCTGCAACC
CCCCCTGCACCCCCCTCCCCGAGTTGCTGAGCACGGCCCGGCTTCGGGTGCGGGGCTCCGTACGGGGCGT
GGCGCGGGGCTCGCCGTGCCGGGCGGGGGGTGGCGGCAGGTGGGGGTGCCGGGCGGGGCGGGGCCGCCTC
GGGCCGGGGAGGGCTCGGGGGAGGGGCGCGGCGGCCCCCGGAGCGCCGGCGGCTGTCGAGGCGCGGCGAG
CCGCAGCCATTGCCTTTTATGGTAATCGTGCGAGAGGGCGCAGGGACTTCCTTTGTCCCAAATCTGTGCG
GAGCCGAAATCTGGGAGGCGCCGCCGCACCCCCTCTAGCGGGCGCGGGGCGAAGCGGTGCGGCGCCGGCA
GGAAGGAAATGGGCGGGGAGGGCCTTCGTGCGTCGCCGCGCCGCCGTCCCCTTCTCCCTCTCCAGCCTCG
GGGCTGTCCGCGGGGGGACGGCTGCCTTCGGGGGGGACGGGGCAGGGCGGGGTTCGGCTTCTGGCGTGTG
ACCGGCGGCTCTAGAGCCTCTGCTAACCATGTTCATGCCTTCTTCTTTTTCCTACAGCTCCTGGGCAACG
TGCTGGTTATTGTGCTGTCTCATCATTTTGGCAAAGAATTCTGATATCTTTAATTAAGAATTCGCTAGCG
GTACCACCGGTGCTAGCTCCGGAGCCACCATGGACTACAAAGACGATGACGACAAGTCCGGAATCGATAT
GTCGATGACAGACTTGCTCAGCGCTGAGGACATCAAGAAGGCGATAGGAGCCTTTACTGCTGCAGACTCC
TTCGACCACAAAAAGTTCTTCCAGATGGTGGGCCTGAAGAAAAAGAGTGCGGATGATGTGAAGAAGGTGT
TCCACATTCTGGCCAAAGACAAAGATGGCTTCATTGACGAGGATCAGCTGGGGTCCATTCTGAAGGGCTT
CTCCTCAGATGCCAGAGACTTGTCTGCTAAGGAAACAAAGACGCTGATGGCTGCTGGAGCGAAGGACGGG
GATGGCAAGATTGGGGTTGAACAGTTCTCCACTCTGGTGGCCGAAAGCATCGATCTTAAGATGGCTGATC
AGCTGACTGAAGAGCAGATTGCTGAATTTAAGGAGGCTTTCTCCCTATTCGCTAAAGATGGTGACGGCAC
CATCACAACCAAGCAACTGGGGACCGTCATGCGGTCACTGGGTCAGAACCCAACAGAAGCCGAGCTGCAG
GATATGATCAACGAAGTGGCTGCTGATGGCAATGGCACCATTGACTTCCCACAGTTCTTGACTATGATGG
CTAGAAAAATGAAAGACACACTTAAGGCGGATCCCGCCACCATGGCCTCCTCCGAGGACGTCATCAAGGA
GTTCATGCGCTTCAAGGTGCGCATGGAGGGCTCCGTGAACGGCCACGAGTTCGAGATCGAGGGCGAGGGC
GAGGGCCGCCCCTACGAGGGCACCCAGACCGCCAAGCTGAAGGTGACCAAGGGCGGCCCCCTGCCCTTCG
CCTGGGACATCCTGTCCCCTCAGTTCCAGTACGGCTCCAAGGCCTACGTGAAGCACCCCGCCGACATCCC
CGACTACTTGAAGCTGTCCTTCCCCGAGGGCTTCAAGTGGGAGCGCGTGATGAACTTCGAGGATGGCGGC
GTGGTGACCGTGACCCAGGACTCCTCCCTGCAGGACGGCGAGTTCATCTACAAGGTGAAGCTGCGCGGCA
CCAACTTCCCCTCCGACGGCCCCGTAATGCAGAAGAAGACCATGGGCTGGGAGGCCTCCACCGAGCGGAT
GTACCCCGAGGACGGCGCCCTGAAGGGCGAGATCAAGATGAGGCTGAAGCTGAAGGACGGCGGCCACTAC
GACGCCGAGGTCAAGACCACCTACATGGCCAAGAAGCCCGTGCAGCTGCCCGGCGCCTACAAGACCGACA
TCAAGCTGGACATCACCTCCCACAACGAGGACTACACCATCGTGGAACAGTACGAGCGCGCCGAGGGCCG
CCCCTCCACCGGCGCCTGTACAAGTAAGAATTCTGCAGATATCCATCACACTGGCGGCCGCCCTGCAGGA
CTAGTTCTAGAAGATCTTTTTCCCTCTGCCAAAAATTATGGGGACATCATGAAGCCCCTTGAGCATCTGA
CTTCTGGCTAATAAAGGAAATTTATTTTCATTGCAATAGTGTGTTGGAATTTTTTGTGTCTCTCACTCGG
AAGGACATATGGGAGGGCAAATCATTTAAAACATCAGAATGAGTATTTGGTTTAGAGTTTGGCAACATAT
GCCCATATGCTGGCTGCCATGAACAAAGGTTGGCTATAAAGAGGTCATCAGTATATGAAACAGCCCCCTG
CTGTCCATTCCTTATTCCATAGAAAAGCCTTGACTTGAGGTTAGATTTTTTTTATATTTTGTTTTGTGTT
ATTTTTTTCTTTAACATCCCTAAAATTTTCCTTACATGTTTTACTAGCCAGATTTTTCCTCCTCTCCTGA
CTACTCCCAGTCATAGCTGTCCCTCTTCTCTTATGGAGATCCCTCGACCTGCAGCCCAAGCTTGGCGTAA
TCATGGTCATAGCTGTTTCCTGTGTGAAATTGTTATCCGCTCACAATTCCACACAACATACGAGCCGGAA
GCATAAAGTGTAAAGCCTGGGGTGCCTAATGAGTGAGCTAACTCACATTAATTGCGTTGCGCTCACTGCC
CGCTTTCCAGTCGGGAAACCTGTCGTGCCAGCGGATCCGCATCTCAATTAGTCAGCAACCATAGTCCCGC
CCCTAACTCCGCCCATCCCGCCCCTAACTCCGCCCAGTTCCGCCCATTCTCCGCCCCATGGCTGACTAAT
TTTTTTTATTTATGCAGAGGCCGAGGCCGCCTCGGCCTCTGAGCTATTCCAGAAGTAGTGAGGAGGCTTT
TTTGGAGGCCTAGGCTTTTGCAAAAAGCTAACTTGTTTATTGCAGCTTATAATGGTTACAAATAAAGCAA
TAGCATCACAAATTTCACAAATAAAGCATTTTTTTCACTGCATTCTAGTTGTGGTTTGTCCAAACTCATC
AATGTATCTTATCATGTCTGGATCCGCTGCATTAATGAATCGGCCAACGCGCGGGGAGAGGCGGTTTGCG
TATTGGGCGCTCTTCCGCTTCCTCGCTCACTGACTCGCTGCGCTCGGTCGTTCGGCTGCGGCGAGCGGTA
TCAGCTCACTCAAAGGCGGTAATACGGTTATCCACAGAATCAGGGGATAACGCAGGAAAGAACATGTGAG
CAAAAGGCCAGCAAAAGGCCAGGAACCGTAAAAAGGCCGCGTTGCTGGCGTTTTTCCATAGGCTCCGCCC
CCCTGACGAGCATCACAAAAATCGACGCTCAAGTCAGAGGTGGCGAAACCCGACAGGACTATAAAGATAC
CAGGCGTTTCCCCCTGGAAGCTCCCTCGTGCGCTCTCCTGTTCCGACCCTGCCGCTTACCGGATACCTGT
CCGCCTTTCTCCCTTCGGGAAGCGTGGCGCTTTCTCATAGCTCACGCTGTAGGTATCTCAGTTCGGTGTA
GGTCGTTCGCTCCAAGCTGGGCTGTGTGCACGAACCCCCCGTTCAGCCCGACCGCTGCGCCTTATCCGGT
AACTATCGTCTTGAGTCCAACCCGGTAAGACACGACTTATCGCCACTGGCAGCAGCCACTGGTAACAGGA
TTAGCAGAGCGAGGTATGTAGGCGGTGCTACAGAGTTCTTGAAGTGGTGGCCTAACTACGGCTACACTAG
AAGAACAGTATTTGGTATCTGCGCTCTGCTGAAGCCAGTTACCTTCGGAAAAAGAGTTGGTAGCTCTTGA
TCCGGCAAACAAACCACCGCTGGTAGCGGTGGTTTTTTTGTTTGCAAGCAGCAGATTACGCGCAGAAAAA
AAGGATCTCAAGAAGATCCTTTGATCTTTTCTACGGGGTCTGACGCTCAGTGGAACGAAAACTCACGTTA
AGGGATTTTGGTCATGAGATTATCAAAAAGGATCTTCACCTAGATCCTTTTAAATTAAAAATGAAGTTTT
AAATCAATCTAAAGTATATATGAGTAAACTTGGTCTGACAGTTACCAATGCTTAATCAGTGAGGCACCTA
TCTCAGCGATCTGTCTATTTCGTTCATCCATAGTTGCCTGACTCCCCGTCGTGTAGATAACTACGATACG
GGAGGGCTTACCATCTGGCCCCAGTGCTGCAATGATACCGCGAGACCCACGCTCACCGGCTCCAGATTTA
TCAGCAATAAACCAGCCAGCCGGAAGGGCCGAGCGCAGAAGTGGTCCTGCAACTTTATCCGCCTCCATCC
AGTCTATTAATTGTTGCCGGGAAGCTAGAGTAAGTAGTTCGCCAGTTAATAGTTTGCGCAACGTTGTTGC
CATTGCTACAGGCATCGTGGTGTCACGCTCGTCGTTTGGTATGGCTTCATTCAGCTCCGGTTCCCAACGA
TCAAGGCGAGTTACATGATCCCCCATGTTGTGCAAAAAAGCGGTTAGCTCCTTCGGTCCTCCGATCGTTG
TCAGAAGTAAGTTGGCCGCAGTGTTATCACTCATGGTTATGGCAGCACTGCATAATTCTCTTACTGTCAT
GCCATCCGTAAGATGCTTTTCTGTGACTGGTGAGTACTCAACCAAGTCATTCTGAGAATAGTGTATGCGG
CGACCGAGTTGCTCTTGCCCGGCGTCAATACGGGATAATACCGCGCCACATAGCAGAACTTTAAAAGTGC
TCATCATTGGAAAACGTTCTTCGGGGCGAAAACTCTCAAGGATCTTACCGCTGTTGAGATCCAGTTCGAT
GTAACCCACTCGTGCACCCAACTGATCTTCAGCATCTTTTACTTTCACCAGCGTTTCTGGGTGAGCAAAA
ACAGGAAGGCAAAATGCCGCAAAAAAGGGAATAAGGGCGACACGGAAATGTTGAATACTCATACTCTTCC
TTTTTCAATATTATTGAAGCATTTATCAGGGTTATTGTCTCATGAGCGGATACATATTTGAATGTATTTA
GAAAAATAAACAAATAGGGGTTCCGCGCACATTTCCCCGAAAAGTGCCACCTGGGTCGACATTGATTATT
GACTAGTTATTAATAGTAATCAATTACGGGGTCATTAGTTCATAGCCCATATATGGAGTTCCGCGTTACA
TAACTTACGGTAAATGGCCCGCCTGGCTGACCGCCCAACGACCCCCGCCCATTGACGTCAATAATGACGT
ATGTTCCCATAGTAACGCCAATAGGGACTTTCCATTGACGTCAATGGGTGGAGTATTTACGGTAAACTGC
CCACTTGGCAGTACATCAAGTGTATCATATGCCAAGTACGCCCCCTATTGACGTCAATGACGGTAAATGG
CCCGCCTGGCATTATGCCCAGTACATGACCTTATGGGACTTTCCTACTTGGCAGTACATCTACGTATTAG
TCATCGCTATTACCATGGTCGAGGTGAGCCCCACGTTCTGCTTCACTCTCCCCATCTCCCCCCCCTCCCC
ACCCCCAATTTTGTATTTATTTATTTTTTAATTATTTTGTGCAGCGATGGGGGCGGGGGGGGGG
